>Addgene plasmid #52592 | pVITRO-HPV18 L1L2 | depositor full sequence | sequence record 81725 | pVITRO-HPV18 L1L2 sequence 9214 bps
CCTGCAGGGCCTGAAATAACCTCTGAAAGAGGAACTTGGTTAGGTACCTTCTGAGGCGGAAAGAACCAGC
TGTGGAATGTGTGTCAGTTAGGGTGTGGAAAGTCCCCAGGCTCCCCAGCAGGCAGAAGTATGCAAAGCAT
GCATCTCAATTAGTCAGCAACCAGGTGTGGAAAGTCCCCAGGCTCCCCAGCAGGCAGAAGTATGCAAAGC
ATGCATCTCAATTAGTCAGCAACCATAGTCCCACTAGTGGAGCCGAGAGTAATTCATACAAAAGGAGGGA
TCGCCTTCGCAAGGGGAGAGCCCAGGGACCGTCCCTAAATTCTCACAGACCCAAATCCCTGTAGCCGCCC
CACGACAGCGCGAGGAGCATGCGCTCAGGGCTGAGCGCGGGGAGAGCAGAGCACACAAGCTCATAGACCC
TGGTCGTGGGGGGGAGGACCGGGGAGCTGGCGCGGGGCAAACTGGGAAAGCGGTGTCGTGTGCTGGCTCC
GCCCTCTTCCCGAGGGTGGGGGAGAACGGTATATAAGTGCGGCAGTCGCCTTGGACGTTCTTTTTCGCAA
CGGGTTTGCCGTCAGAACGCAGGTGAGGGGCGGGTGTGGCTTCCGCGGGCCGCCGAGCTGGAGGTCCTGC
TCCGAGCGGGCCGGGCCCCGCTGTCGTCGGCGGGGATTAGCTGCGAGCATTCCCGCTTCGAGTTGCGGGC
GGCGCGGGAGGCAGAGTGCGAGGCCTAGCGGCAACCCCGTAGCCTCGCCTCGTGTCCGGCTTGAGGCCTA
GCGTGGTGTCCGCGCCGCCGCCGCGTGCTACTCCGGCCGCACTCTGGTCTTTTTTTTTTTTGTTGTTGTT
GCCCTGCTGCCTTCGATTGCCGTTCAGCAATAGGGGCTAACAAAGGGAGGGTGCGGGGCTTGCTCGCCCG
GAGCCCGGAGAGGTCATGGTTGGGGAGGAATGGAGGGACAGGAGTGGCGGCTGGGGCCCGCCCGCCTTCG
GAGCACATGTCCGACGCCACCTGGATGGGGCGAGGCCTGGGGTTTTTCCCGAAGCAACCAGGCTGGGGTT
AGCGTGCCGAGGCCATGTGGCCCCAGCACCCGGCACGATCTGGCTTGGCGGCGCCGCGTTGCCCTGCCTC
CCTAACTAGGGTGAGGCCATCCCGTCCGGCACCAGTTGCGTGCGTGGAAAGATGGCCGCTCCCGGGCCCT
GTTGCAAGGAGCTCAAAATGGAGGACGCGGCAGCCCGGTGGAGCGGGCGGGTGAGTCACCCACACAAAGG
AAGAGGGCCTGGTCCCTCACCGGCTGCTGCTTCCTGTGACCCCGTGGTCCTATCGGCCGCAATAGTCACC
TCGGGCTTTTGAGCACGGCTAGTCGCGGCGGGGGGAGGGGATGTAATGGCGTTGGAGTTTGTTCACATTT
GGTGGGTGGAGACTAGTCAGGCCAGCCTGGCGCTGGAAGTCATTTTTGGAATTTGTCCCCTTGAGTTTTG
AGCGGAGCTAATTCTCGGGCTTCTTAGCGGTTCAAAGGTATCTTTTAAACCCTTTTTTAGGTGTTGTGAA
AACCACCGCTAATTCAAAGCAACCGGTGATATCAAAGATCCGCCACCATGGCCCTGTGGAGGCCCAGCGA
CAACACCGTGTACCTGCCCCCCCCCAGCGTGGCCAGGGTGGTGAACACCGACGACTACGTGACCAGGACC
AGCATCTTCTACCACGCCGGCAGCAGCAGGCTGCTGACCGTGGGCAACCCCTACTTCAGGGTGCCCGCCG
GCGGCGGCAACAAGCAGGACATCCCCAAGGTGAGCGCCTACCAGTACAGGGTGTTCAGGGTGCAGCTGCC
CGACCCCAACAAGTTCGGCCTGCCCGACAACAGCATCTACAACCCCGAGACCCAGAGGCTGGTGTGGGCC
TGCGCCGGCGTGGAGATCGGCAGGGGCCAGCCCCTGGGCGTGGGCCTGAGCGGCCACCCCTTCTACAACA
AGCTGGACGACACCGAGAGCAGCCACGCCGCCACCAGCAACGTGAGCGAGGACGTGAGGGACAACGTGAG
CGTGGACTACAAGCAGACCCAGCTGTGCATCCTGGGCTGCGCCCCCGCCATCGGCGAGCACTGGGCCAAG
GGCACCGCCTGCAAGAGCAGGCCCCTGAGCCAGGGCGACTGCCCCCCCCTGGAGCTGAAGAACACCGTGC
TGGAGGACGGCGACATGGTGGACACCGGCTACGGCGCCATGGACTTCAGCACCCTGCAGGACACCAAGTG
CGAGGTGCCCCTGGACATCTGCCAGAGCATCTGCAAGTACCCCGACTACCTGCAGATGAGCGCCGACCCC
TACGGCGACAGCATGTTCTTCTGCCTGAGGAGGGAGCAGCTGTTCGCCAGGCACTTCTGGAACAGGGCCG
GCACCATGGGCGACACCGTGCCCCAGAGCCTGTACATCAAGGGCACCGGCATGAGGGCCAGCCCCGGCAG
CTGCGTGTACAGCCCCAGCCCCAGCGGCAGCATCGTGACCAGCGACAGCCAGCTGTTCAACAAGCCCTAC
TGGCTGCACAAGGCCCAGGGCCACAACAACGGCATCTGCTGGCACAACCAGCTGTTCGTGACCGTGGTGG
ACACCACCAGGAGCACCAACCTGACCATCTGCGCCAGCACCCAGAGCCCCGTGCCCGGCCAGTACGACGC
CACCAAGTTCAAGCAGTACAGCAGGCACGTGGAGGAGTACGACCTGCAGTTCATCTTCCAGCTGTGCACC
ATCACCCTGACCGCCGACGTGATGAGCTACATCCACAGCATGAACAGCAGCATCCTGGAGGACTGGAACT
TCGGCGTGCCCCCCCCCCCCACCACCAGCCTGGTGGACACCTACAGGTTCGTGCAGAGCGTGGCCATCAC
CTGCCAGAAGGACGCCGCCCCCGCCGAGAACAAGGACCCCTACGACACCCTGAAGTTCTGGAACGTGGAC
CTGAAGGAGAAGTTCAGCCTGGACCTGGACCAGTACCCCCTGGGCAGGAAGTTCCTGGTGCAAGCCGGCC
TGAGGAGGAAGCCCACCATCGGCCCCAGGAAGAGGAGCGCCCCCAGCGCCACCACCAGCAGCAAGCCCGC
CAAGAGGGTGAGGGTGAGGGCCAGGAAGTAATAGTCTAGCTGGCCAGACATGATAAGATACATTGATGAG
TTTGGACAAACCACAACTAGAATGCAGTGAAAAAAATGCTTTATTTGTGAAATTTGTGATGCTATTGCTT
TATTTGTAACCATTATAAGCTGCAATAAACAAGTTAACAACAACAATTGCATTCATTTTATGTTTCAGGT
TCAGGGGGAGGTGTGGGAGGTTTTTTAAAGCAAGTAAAACCTCTACAAATGTGGTATGGAAATGTTAATT
AACTAGCCATGACCAAAATCCCTTAACGTGAGTTTTCGTTCCACTGAGCGTCAGACCCCGTAGAAAAGAT
CAAAGGATCTTCTTGAGATCCTTTTTTTCTGCGCGTAATCTGCTGCTTGCAAACAAAAAAACCACCGCTA
CCAGCGGTGGTTTGTTTGCCGGATCAAGAGCTACCAACTCTTTTTCCGAAGGTAACTGGCTTCAGCAGAG
CGCAGATACCAAATACTGTTCTTCTAGTGTAGCCGTAGTTAGGCCACCACTTCAAGAACTCTGTAGCACC
GCCTACATACCTCGCTCTGCTAATCCTGTTACCAGTGGCTGCTGCCAGTGGCGATAAGTCGTGTCTTACC
GGGTTGGACTCAAGACGATAGTTACCGGATAAGGCGCAGCGGTCGGGCTGAACGGGGGGTTCGTGCACAC
AGCCCAGCTTGGAGCGAACGACCTACACCGAACTGAGATACCTACAGCGTGAGCTATGAGAAAGCGCCAC
GCTTCCCGAAGGGAGAAAGGCGGACAGGTATCCGGTAAGCGGCAGGGTCGGAACAGGAGAGCGCACGAGG
GAGCTTCCAGGGGGAAACGCCTGGTATCTTTATAGTCCTGTCGGGTTTCGCCACCTCTGACTTGAGCGTC
GATTTTTGTGATGCTCGTCAGGGGGGCGGAGCCTATGGAAAAACGCCAGCAACGCGGCCTTTTTACGGTT
CCTGGCCTTTTGCTGGCCTTTTGCTCACATGTTCTTAATTAACCTGCAGGCGTTACATAACTTACGGTAA
ATGGCCCGCCTGGCTGACCGCCCAACGACCCCCGCCCATTGACGTCAATAATGACGTATGTTCCCATAGT
AACGCCAATAGGGACTTTCCATTGACGTCAATGGGTGGAGTATTTACGGTAAACTGCCCACTTGGCAGTA
CATCAAGTGTATCATATGCCAAGTACGCCCCCTATTGACGTCAATGACGGTAAATGGCCCGCCTGGCATT
ATGCCCAGTACATGACCTTATGGGACTTTCCTACTTGGCAGTACATCTACGTATTAGTCATCGCTATTAC
CATGATGATGCGGTTTTGGCAGTACATCAATGGGCGTGGATAGCGGTTTGACTCACGGGGATTTCCAAGT
CTCCACCCCATTGACGTCAATGGGAGTTTGTTTTGACTAGTGGAGCCGAGAGTAATTCATACAAAAGGAG
GGATCGCCTTCGCAAGGGGAGAGCCCAGGGACCGTCCCTAAATTCTCACAGACCCAAATCCCTGTAGCCG
CCCCACGACAGCGCGAGGAGCATGCGCCCAGGGCTGAGCGCGGGTAGATCAGAGCACACAAGCTCACAGT
CCCCGGCGGTGGGGGGAGGGGCGCGCTGAGCGGGGGCCAGGGAGCTGGCGCGGGGCAAACTGGGAAAGTG
GTGTCGTGTGCTGGCTCCGCCCTCTTCCCGAGGGTGGGGGAGAACGGTATATAAGTGCGGTAGTCGCCTT
GGACGTTCTTTTTCGCAACGGGTTTGCCGTCAGAACGCAGGTGAGTGGCGGGTGTGGCTTCCGCGGGCCC
CGGAGCTGGAGCCCTGCTCTGAGCGGGCCGGGCTGATATGCGAGTGTCGTCCGCAGGGTTTAGCTGTGAG
CATTCCCACTTCGAGTGGCGGGCGGTGCGGGGGTGAGAGTGCGAGGCCTAGCGGCAACCCCGTAGCCTCG
CCTCGTGTCCGGCTTGAGGCCTAGCGTGGTGTCCGCCGCCGCGTGCCACTCCGGCCGCACTATGCGTTTT
TTGTCCTTGCTGCCCTCGATTGCCTTCCAGCAGCATGGGCTAACAAAGGGAGGGTGTGGGGCTCACTCTT
AAGGAGCCCATGAAGCTTACGTTGGATAGGAATGGAAGGGCAGGAGGGGCGACTGGGGCCCGCCCGCCTT
CGGAGCACATGTCCGACGCCACCTGGATGGGGCGAGGCCTGTGGCTTTCCGAAGCAATCGGGCGTGAGTT
TAGCCTACCTGGGCCATGTGGCCCTAGCACTGGGCACGGTCTGGCCTGGCGGTGCCGCGTTCCCTTGCCT
CCCAACAAGGGTGAGGCCGTCCCGCCCGGCACCAGTTGCTTGCGCGGAAAGATGGCCGCTCCCGGGGCCC
TGTTGCAAGGAGCTCAAAATGGAGGACGCGGCAGCCCGGTGGAGCGGGCGGGTGAGTCACCCACACAAAG
GAAGAGGGCCTTGCCCCTCGCCGGCCGCTGCTTCCTGTGACCCCGTGGTCTATCGGCCGCATAGTCACCT
CGGGCTTCTCTTGAGCACCGCTCGTCGCGGCGGGGGGAGGGGATCTAATGGCGTTGGAGTTTGTTCACAT
TTGGTGGGTGGAGACTAGTCAGGCCAGCCTGGCGCTGGAAGTCATTCTTGGAATTTGCCCCTTTGAGTTT
GGAGCGAGGCTAATTCTCAAGCCTCTTAGCGGTTCAAAGGTATTTTCTAAACCCGTTTCCAGGTGTTGTG
AAAGCCACCGCTAATTCAAAGCAATCCGGAGTATACGGATCCGCCACCATGGTGAGCCACAGGGCCGCCA
GGAGGAAGAGGGCCAGCGTGACCGACCTGTACAAGACCTGCAAGCAGAGCGGCACCTGCCCCAGCGACGT
GGTGAACAAGGTGGAGGGCACCACCCTGGCCGACAAGATCCTGCAGTGGAGCAGCCTGGGCATCTTCCTG
GGCGGCCTGGGCATCGGCACCGGCTCCGGCACCGGCGGCAGGACCGGCTACATCCCCCTGGGCGGCAGGA
GCAACACCGTGGTGGACGTGGGCCCCACCAGGCCCCCCGTGGTGATCGAGCCCGTGGGCCCTACCGATCC
CAGCATCGTGACCCTGATCGAGGACAGCAGCGTGGTGACCAGCGGCGCCCCCAGGCCCACCTTCACCGGC
ACCAGCGGCTTCGACATCACCAGCGCCGGCACCACCACCCCCGCCGTGCTGGACATCACCCCCAGCAGCA
CCAGCGTGAGCATCAGCACCACCAACTTCACCAATCCCGCCTTCAGCGACCCCAGCATCATCGAGGTGCC
CCAGACCGGCGAGGTGAGCGGCAACGTGTTCGTGGGCACCCCCACCAGCGGCACCCACGGCTACGAGGAG
ATCCCCCTGCAGACCTTCGCCAGCAGCGGCACCGGCGAGGAGCCCATCAGCAGCACCCCCCTGCCCACCG
TGAGGAGGGTGACCGGCCCCAGGCTGTACAGCAGGGCCTACCAGCAGGTGAGCGTGGCCAACCCCGAGTT
CCTGACCAGGCCCAGCAGCCTGATCACCTACGACAACCCCGCCTTTGAGCCCATGGACACCACCCTGACC
TTCGAGCCCAGGAGCAACGTGCCCGACAGCGACTTCATGGACATCATCAGGCTGCACAGGCCCGCTAGCA
CCAGCAGGAGGGGCACCGTGAGGTTCAGCAGGCTGGGCCAGAGGGCCACCATGTTCACCAGGAGCGGCAC
CCAGATCGGCGCCAGGGTGCACTTCTACCACGACATCAGCCCCATCGCCCCCAGCCCCGAGTACATCGAG
CTGCAGCCCCTGGTGAGCGCCACCGAGGACAACGGCCTGTTCGACATCTACGCCGACGACATCGACCCCG
CCCTGCCCGTGCCCAGCAGGCCCACCACCAGCAGCGCCGTGAGCACCTACAGCCCCACCATCAGCAGCGC
CAGCAGCTACAGCAACGTGACCGTGCCCCTGACCAGCAGCTGGGACGTGCCCGTGTACACCGGCCCCGAC
ATCACCCTGCCCAGCACCACCAGCGTGTGGCCCATCGTGAGCCCCACCGACCCCGCCAGCACCCAGTACA
TCGGCATCCACGGCACCCACTACTACCTGTGGCCCCTGTACTACTTCATCCCCAAGAAGAGGAAGAGGGT
GCCCTACTTCTTCGCCGACGGCTTCGTGGCCGCCTAATAGTCTAGGAGCAGGTTTCCCCAATGACACAAA
ACGTGCAACTTGAAACTCCGCCTGGTCTTTCCAGGTCTAGAGGGGTAACACTTTGTACTGCGTTTGGCTC
CACGCTCGATCCACTGGCGAGTGTTAGTAACAGCACTGTTGCTTCGTAGCGGAGCATGACGGCCGTGGGA
ACTCCTCCTTGGTAACAAGGACCCACGGGGCCAAAAGCCACGCCCACACGGGCCCGTCATGTGTGCAACC
CCAGCACGGCGACTTTACTGCGAAACCCACTTTAAAGTGACATTGAAACTGGTACCCACACACTGGTGAC
AGGCTAAGGATGCCCTTCAGGTACCCCGAGGTAACACGCGACACTCGGGATCTGAGAAGGGGACTGGGGC
TTCTATAAAAGCGCTCGGTTTAAAAAGCTTCTATGCCTGAATAGGTGACCGGAGGTCGGCACCTTTCCTT
TGCAATTACTGACCCTATGAATACACTGACTGTTTGACAATTAATCATCGGCATAGTATATCGGCATAGT
ATAATACGACTCACTATAGGAGGGCCACCATGATTGAACAAGATGGATTGCACGCAGGTTCTCCGGCCGC
TTGGGTGGAGAGGCTATTCGGCTATGACTGGGCACAACAGACAATCGGCTGCTCTGATGCCGCCGTGTTC
CGGCTGTCAGCGCAGGGGCGCCCGGTTCTTTTTGTCAAGACCGACCTGTCCGGTGCCCTGAATGAACTGC
AAGACGAGGCAGCGCGGCTATCGTGGCTGGCCACGACGGGCGTTCCTTGCGCAGCTGTGCTCGACGTTGT
CACTGAAGCGGGAAGGGACTGGCTGCTATTGGGCGAAGTGCCGGGGCAGGATCTCCTGTCATCTCACCTT
GCTCCTGCCGAGAAAGTATCCATCATGGCTGATGCAATGCGGCGGCTGCATACGCTTGATCCGGCTACCT
GCCCATTCGACCACCAAGCGAAACATCGCATCGAGCGAGCACGTACTCGGATGGAAGCCGGTCTTGTCGA
TCAGGATGATCTGGACGAAGAGCATCAGGGGCTCGCGCCAGCCGAACTGTTCGCCAGGCTCAAGGCGAGC
ATGCCCGACGGCGAGGATCTCGTCGTGACACATGGCGATGCCTGCTTGCCGAATATCATGGTGGAAAATG
GCCGCTTTTCTGGATTCATCGACTGTGGCCGGCTGGGTGTGGCGGACCGCTATCAGGACATAGCGTTGGC
TACCCGTGATATTGCTGAAGAGCTTGGCGGCGAATGGGCTGACCGCTTCCTCGTGCTTTACGGTATCGCC
GCTCCCGATTCGCAGCGCATCGCCTTCTATCGCCTTCTTGACGAGTTCTTCTGAGCGGGACTCTGGGGTT
CGAAATGACCGACCAAGCGAATTCGCTAGGATTATCCCTAATACCTGCCACCCCACTCTTAATCAGTGGT
GGAAGAACGGTCTCAGAACTGTTTGTTTCAATTGGCCATTTAAGTTTAGTAGTAAAAGACTGGTTAATGA
TAACAATGCATCGTAAAACCTTCAGAAGGAAAGGAGAATGTTTTGTGGACCACTTTGGTTTTCTTTTTTG
CGTGTGGCAGTTTTAAGTTATTAGTTTTTAAAATCAGTACTTTTTAATGGAAACAACTTGACCAAAAATT
TGTCACAGAATTTTGAGACCCATTAAAAAAGTTAAATGAGAAACCTGTGTGTTCCTTTGGTCAACACCGA
GACATTTAGGTGAAAGACATCTAATTCTGGTTTTACGAATCTGGAAACTTCTTGAAAATGTAATTCTTGA
GTTAACACTTCTGGGTGGAGAATAGGGTTGTTTTCCCCCCACATAATTGGAAGGGGAAGGAATATCATTT
AAAGCTATGGGAGGGTTGCTTTGATTACAACACTGGAGAGAAATGCAGCATGTTGCTGATTGCCTGTCAC
TAAAACAGGCCAAAAACTGAGTCCTTGGGTTGCATAGAAAGCTG
Features (pLannotate 1.2.2; 14 found; start..end, strand, type, name):
     51..242     +  promoter       SV40 promoter (fragment): SV40 enhancer and early promoter
    429..1562    +  promoter       mEF-1α promoter (fragment): strong constitutive promoter for mouse elongation factor EF-1α
   1588..3108    +  CDS            L1 (fragment): VL1_HPV18 - Experimental evidence at protein level: Swiss-Prot protein existence level 1. Forms an icosahedral capsid with a T=7 symmetry and a 50 nm diameter. The capsid is composed of 72 pentamers linked to each other by disulfide bonds and associated with L2 proteins. Binds to heparan sulfate proteoglycans on cell surface of basal layer keratinocytes to provide initial virion attachment. This binding mediates a conformational change in the virus capsid that facilitates efficient infection. The virion enters the host cell via endocytosis. During virus trafficking, L1 protein dissociates from
   3134..3255    -  polyA_signal   SV40 poly(A) signal: SV40 polyadenylation signal
   3278..3349    -  CDS            large T antigen (fragment): large T antigen from SV40 (simian virus 40)
   3443..4031    +  rep_origin     ori: high-copy-number ColE1/pMB1/pBR322/pUC origin of replication
   4111..4414    +  enhancer       CMV enhancer: human cytomegalovirus immediate early enhancer
   4416..4515    +  promoter       CMV promoter (fragment): human cytomegalovirus (CMV) immediate early promoter
   5871..7244    +  CDS            L2: VL2_HPV11 - Experimental evidence at protein level: Swiss-Prot protein existence level 1. Minor protein of the capsid that localizes along the inner surface of the virion, within the central cavities beneath the L1 pentamers. Plays a role in capsid stabilization through interaction with the major capsid protein L1. Once the virion enters the host cell, L2 escorts the genomic DNA into the nucleus by promoting escape from the endosomal compartments and traffic through the host Golgi network. Mechanistically, the C-terminus of L2 possesses a cell-penetrating peptide that protudes from the host en
   7257..7701    +  misc_feature   FMDV IRES: internal ribosome entry site (IRES) of the foot-and-mouth disease virus
   7734..7752    +  promoter       tac promoter (fragment): strong E. coli promoter; hybrid between the trp and lac UV5 promoters
   7772..7790    +  promoter       T7 promoter: promoter for bacteriophage T7 RNA polymerase
   7800..8594    +  CDS            NeoR/KanR: aminoglycoside phosphotransferase from Tn5; aph(3')-II (or nptII); confers resistance to neomycin, kanamycin, and G418 (Geneticin®)
   8641..9213    +  polyA_signal   EF-1α poly(A) signal: human EF-1α polyadenylation signal
