[The description below was written by a language model from this plasmid's Addgene catalogue record and pLannotate feature annotations shown in this document.]
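Description:
pVITRO-HPV18 L1L2 is a 9.2 kb mammalian expression plasmid built on the InvivoGen pVITRO1-neo-mcs backbone, a dual-cassette vector designed to co-express two genes from one plasmid. It replicates in E. coli at high copy from a ColE1/pUC-type origin. A single Tn5 aminoglycoside phosphotransferase gene (NeoR/KanR) provides both kanamycin selection in bacteria and G418 selection in mammalian cells.

The payload is the two capsid genes of human papillomavirus type 18. The catalogue lists the species as human, but these are viral sequences. In the first cassette, an SV40 enhancer fragment and a mouse EF-1α promoter drive the major capsid protein L1 (about 1.5 kb), which is terminated by an SV40 polyadenylation signal. In the second cassette, the annotation shows a CMV enhancer and a short CMV promoter fragment, followed by more than a kilobase of unannotated sequence before the L2 open reading frame. The core promoter of this unit is therefore not identified in the feature table. The automated annotation matched the L2 ORF (about 1.4 kb) to an HPV11 reference protein, whereas the catalogue identifies it as HPV18 L2. Downstream of L2, an FMDV IRES links the resistance gene to the same transcript, so G418 resistance is coupled to expression of this cassette. Short bacterial promoter elements just upstream of the resistance gene presumably allow its expression in E. coli. A human EF-1α polyadenylation signal ends the unit.

Co-expressing L1 and L2 in mammalian cells allows papillomavirus capsids to assemble. The associated publication, on how inhibitors and L2 antibodies affect the infectivity of diverse HPV types, suggests use in producing HPV18 pseudovirions for infectivity and neutralization assays.
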