Addgene plasmid #52592: pVITRO-HPV18 L1L2
Purpose: Expresses HPV18 L1 and L2 in mammalian cells
Depositing lab: Richard Roden. Depositing organization: Johns Hopkins University and School of Medicine. Publication: Impact of inhibitors and L2 antibodies upon the infectivity of diverse alpha and beta human papillomavirus types. Kwak K, Jiang R, Wang JW, Jagu S, Kirnbauer R, Roden RB. PLoS One. 2014 May 9;9(5):e97232. doi: 10.1371/journal.pone.0097232. eCollection 2014. PubMed 24816794.
Backbone
  Vector backbone: pVITRO1-neo-mcs
  Backbone manufacturer: InvivoGen
  Backbone size w/o insert (bp): 6295
  Total vector size (bp): 9214
  Vector type: Mammalian Expression
  Selectable markers: Neomycin (select with G418)
Growth in bacteria
  Bacterial resistance: Kanamycin, 50 μg/mL
  Growth temperature: 37°C
  Growth strain: DH5alpha
  Copy number: High Copy
Gene/Insert 1
  Gene/Insert name: HPV18 L1
  Species: H. sapiens (human)
  Insert size (bp): 1527
  Cloning method: Restriction Enzyme; 5′ cloning site BglII (destroyed during cloning); 3′ cloning site NheI (destroyed during cloning)
  Sequencing primers: 5′ AAACCACCGCTAATTCAAAGC; 3′ GTGGTTTGTCCAAACTCATCAA
Gene/Insert 2
  Gene/Insert name: HPV18 L2
  Species: H. sapiens (human)
  Insert size (bp): 1392
  Cloning method: Restriction Enzyme; 5′ cloning site BamHI (not destroyed); 3′ cloning site AvrII (destroyed during cloning)
  Sequencing primers: 5′ GCCTCTTAGCGGTTCAAAGG; 3′ CAAAGGTATTTTCTAAACCCGTTTC
Terms and licenses: Academic/Nonprofit Terms; Industry Terms: Not Available to Industry
How to cite: pVITRO-HPV18 L1L2 was a gift from Richard Roden (Addgene plasmid # 52592 ; http://n2t.net/addgene:52592 ; RRID:Addgene_52592)
