>Addgene plasmid #52592 | pVITRO-HPV18 L1L2 | addgene partial sequence | sequence record 84708 | mEF1-Fwd 5'-TTTTGAGCGGAGCTAATTCTCGGG-3'
AACCCTTTTTTAGGTGTTGTGAAAACCACCGCTAATTCAAAGCAACCGGTGATATCAAAGATCCGCCACC
ATGGCCCTGTGGAGGCCCAGCGACAACACCGTGTACCTGCCCCCCCCCAGCGTGGCCAGGGTGGTGAACA
CCGACGACTACGTGACCAGGACCAGCATCTTCTACCACGCCGGCAGCAGCAGGCTGCTGACCGTGGGCAA
CCCCTACTTCAGGGTGCCCGCCGGCGGCGGCAACAAGCAGGACATCCCCAAGGTGAGCGCCTACCAGTAC
AGGGTGTTCAGGGTGCAGCTGCCCGACCCCAACAAGTTCGGCCTGCCCGACAACAGCATCTACAACCCCG
AGACCCAGAGGCTGGTGTGGGCCTGCGCCGGCGTGGAGATCGGCAGGGGCCAGCCCCTGGGCGTGGGCCT
GAGCGGCCACCCCTTCTACAACAAGCT
