>Addgene plasmid #52592 | pVITRO-HPV18 L1L2 | addgene partial sequence | sequence record 84739 | EBV-rev 5'-GTGGTTTGTCCAAACTCATC-3'
AGACTATTACTTCCTGGCCCTCACCCTCACCCTCTTGGCGGGCTTGCTGCTGGTGGTGGCGCTGGGGGCG
CTCCTCTTCCTGGGGCCGATGGTGGGCTTCCTCCTCAGGCCGGCTTGCACCAGGAACTTCCTGCCCAGGG
GGTACTGGTCCAGGTCCAGGCTGAACTTCTCCTTCAGGTCCACGTTCCAGAACTTCAGGGTGTCGTAGGG
GTCCTTGTTCTCGGCGGGGGCGGCGTCCTTCTGGCAGGTGATGGCCACGCTCTGCACGAACCTGTAGGTG
TCCACCAGGCTGGTGGTGGGGGGGGGGGGC
