>Addgene plasmid #52592 | pVITRO-HPV18 L1L2 | addgene partial sequence | sequence record 84773 | FMDV-IRES-R 5'-CTCCGCTACGAAGCAACAGT-3'
CGAGCGTGGAGCCAAACGCAGTACAAAGTGTTACCCCTCTAGACCTGGAAAGACCAGGCGGAGTTTCAAG
TTGCACGTTTTGTGTCATTGGGGAAACCTGCTCCTAGACTATTAGGCGGCCACGAAGCCGTCGGCGAAGA
AGTAGGGCACCCTCTTCCTCTTCTTGGGGATGAAGTAGTACAGGGGCCACAGGTAGTAGTGGGTGCCGTG
GATGCCGATGTACTGGGTGCTGGCGGGGTCGGTGGGGCTCACGATGGGCCACACGCTGGTGGTGCTGGGC
AGGGTGATGTCGGGGCCGGTGTACACGGGCACGTCCCAGCTGCTGGTCAGGGGCACGGTCACGTTGCTGT
AGCTGCTGGCGCTGCTGATGGTGGGGCTGTAGGTGCTCACGGCGCTGCTGGTGGTGGGCCTGCTGGGCAC
GGGCAGGGCGGGGTCGATGTCGTCGGCGTAGATGTCGAACAGGCCGTTGTCCTCGGTGGCGCTCACCAGG
GGCTGCAGCTCGATGTACTCGGGGCTGGGGGCGATGGGGCTGATGTCGTGGTAGAAGTGCACCCTGGCGC
CGATCTGGGTGCCGCTCCTGGTGAACATGGTGGCCCTCTGGCCCAGCCTGCTGAACCTCACGGTGCCCCT
CCTGCTGGTGCTAGCGGGCCTGTGCAGCCTGATGATGTCCATGAAGTCGCTGTCGGGCACGTTGCTCCTG
GGCTCGAAGGTCAGGGTGGTGTCCATGGGCTCAAAGGCGGGGTTGTCGTAGGTGATCAGGCTGCTGGGCC
TGGTCAGGAACTCGGGGTTGGCCACGCTCACCTGCTGGT
