>Addgene plasmid #52592 | pVITRO-HPV18 L1L2 | addgene partial sequence | sequence record 84795 | pVITRO-P25F 5'-CAAAGGTATTTTCTAAACCCGTTTC-3'
AGCAATCCGGAGTATACGGATCCGCCACCATGGTGAGCCACAGGGCCGCCAGGAGGAAGAGGGCCAGCGT
GACCGACCTGTACAAGACCTGCAAGCAGAGCGGCACCTGCCCCAGCGACGTGGTGAACAAGGTGGAGGGC
ACCACCCTGGCCGACAAGATCCTGCAGTGGAGCAGCCTGGGCATCTTCCTGGGCGGCCTGGGCATCGGCA
CCGGCTCCGGCACCGGCGGCAGGACCGGCTACATCCCCCTGGGCGGCAGGAGCAACACCGTGGTGGACGT
GGGCCCCACCAGGCCCCCCGTGGTGATCGAGCCCGTGGGCCCTACCGATCCCAGCATCGTGACCCTGATC
GAGGACAGCAGCGTGGTGACCAGCGGCGCCCCCAGGCCCACCTTCACCGGCACCAGCGGCTTCGACATCA
CCAGCGCCGGCACCACCACCCCCGCCGTGCTGGACATCACCCCCAGCAGCACCAGCGTGAGCATCAGCAC
CACCAACTTCACCAATCCCGCCTTCAGCGACCCCAGCATCATCGAGGTGCCCCAGACCGGCGAGGTGAGC
GGCAACGTGTTCGTGGGCACCCCCACCAGCGGCACCCACGGCTACGAGGAGATCCCCCTGCAGACCTTCG
CCAGCAGCGGCACCGGCGAGGAGCCCATCAGCAGCACCCCCCTGCCCACCGTGAGGAGGGTGACCGGCCC
CAGGCTGTACAGCAGGGCCTACCAGCAGGTGAGCGTGGCCAACCCCGAGTTCCTGACCAGGCCCAGCAGC
CTGATCACCTACGACAACCCCGCCTTTGAGCCCATGGACACCACCCTGACCTTCGAGCCCAGGAGCAACG
TGCCCGACAGCGACTTCATGGACATCATCA
